Addgene plasmid #190083: pcDNA3_SARS-CoV-Spike[Khosta2 RBD]
Purpose: express chimeric SARS-CoV spike with the Khosta-2 receptor binding domain
Depositing lab: Kenneth Matreyek. Depositing organization: Case Western Reserve University. Publication: Expanded ACE2 dependencies of diverse SARS-like coronavirus receptor binding domains. Roelle SM, Shukla N, Pham AT, Bruchez AM, Matreyek KA. PLoS Biol. 2022 Jul 27;20(7):e3001738. doi: 10.1371/journal.pbio.3001738. PubMed 35895696.
Backbone
  Vector backbone: pcDNA3
  Backbone size w/o insert (bp): 5278
  Vector type: Mammalian Expression
Growth in bacteria
  Bacterial resistance: Ampicillin, 100 μg/mL
  Growth temperature: 37°C
  Growth strain: DH5alpha
  Copy number: High Copy
Gene/Insert
  Gene/Insert name: SARS-CoV S
  Species: Synthetic
  Insert size (bp): 3931
  Entrez Gene: S (a.k.a. sars2, E2)
  Promoter: CMV
  Tag / fusion protein: Rhodopsin C9 (C terminal on insert)
  Cloning method: Gibson Cloning
  Sequencing primers: 5′ CGCAAATGGGCGGTAGGC; 3′ CCTCGACTGTGCCTTCTA
Resource information
  A portion of this plasmid was derived from a plasmid made by: https://www.addgene.org/145031/
Terms and licenses: Academic/Nonprofit Terms; Industry Terms: Not Available to Industry
How to cite: pcDNA3_SARS-CoV-Spike[Khosta2 RBD] was a gift from Kenneth Matreyek (Addgene plasmid # 190083 ; http://n2t.net/addgene:190083 ; RRID:Addgene_190083)
