[The description below was written by a language model from this plasmid's Addgene catalogue record and pLannotate feature annotations shown in this document.]
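Description:
pcDNA3_SARS-CoV-Spike[Khosta2 RBD] is a mammalian expression plasmid of about 9.2 kb, built on the pcDNA3 backbone, that encodes a chimeric SARS-CoV spike glycoprotein in which the receptor binding domain has been replaced by that of the sarbecovirus Khosta-2. The synthetic spike open reading frame, annotated by similarity to SARS-CoV S, sits downstream of the human cytomegalovirus immediate early enhancer and promoter and is terminated by the bovine growth hormone polyadenylation signal. According to the catalogue entry it carries a C-terminal rhodopsin C9 epitope tag, which allows antibody detection of the protein, although the tag is not separately annotated in the feature table. A T7 promoter lies between the CMV promoter and the insert. The insert was assembled by Gibson cloning, and part of the plasmid derives from an earlier deposited construct.

In bacteria the plasmid replicates from a high-copy ColE1/pUC-type origin and is selected with ampicillin through the β-lactamase gene; an f1 origin is also present. For mammalian cells, an SV40 early promoter drives a neomycin/kanamycin phosphotransferase cassette with an SV40 polyadenylation signal, permitting G418 selection. The short HIV-1 LTR, ble, lacI, bom and lac promoter/operator annotations are fragmentary matches or backbone remnants, with no stated role in the design.

The stated purpose is simply expression of the chimeric spike. The associated publication concerns the ACE2 dependencies of diverse SARS-like coronavirus receptor binding domains, so the construct fits into a set of RBD-swapped spikes used to compare receptor usage, though the record does not describe the specific assay format.
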