Features (pLannotate 1.2.2; 20 found; start..end, strand, type, name):
      1..380     +  enhancer       CMV enhancer: human cytomegalovirus immediate early enhancer
    381..584     +  promoter       CMV promoter: human cytomegalovirus (CMV) immediate early promoter
    580..613     +  LTR            5' LTR (truncated) (fragment): truncated 5' long terminal repeat (LTR) from HIV-1
    629..647     +  promoter       T7 promoter: promoter for bacteriophage T7 RNA polymerase
    757..4488    +  CDS            S: SPIKE_SARS - Experimental evidence at protein level: Swiss-Prot protein existence level 1. [Spike protein S2']: Acts as a viral fusion peptide which is unmasked following S2 cleavage occurring upon virus endocytosis. From Severe acute respiratory syndrome coronavirus (SARS-CoV).
   4574..4798    +  polyA_signal   bGH poly(A) signal: bovine growth hormone polyadenylation signal
   4802..4823    +  promoter       SV40 promoter (fragment): SV40 enhancer and early promoter
   4844..5272    +  rep_origin     f1 ori (sequence partly withheld): f1 bacteriophage origin of replication; arrow indicates direction of (+) strand synthesis
   5286..5615    +  promoter       SV40 promoter: SV40 enhancer and early promoter
   5682..6474    +  CDS            NeoR/KanR: aminoglycoside phosphotransferase from Tn5; aph(3')-II (or nptII); confers resistance to neomycin, kanamycin, and G418 (Geneticin®)
   6495..6653    +  CDS            ble (fragment): BLE_KLEPN - Experimental evidence at protein level: Swiss-Prot protein existence level 1. Binding protein with a strong affinity to the bleomycin family of antibiotics. Binds to CL990; an antimitotic-antibiotic compound. From Klebsiella pneumoniae.
   6648..6769    +  polyA_signal   SV40 poly(A) signal: SV40 polyadenylation signal
   6842..6858    -  protein_bind   lac operator: The lac repressor binds to the lac operator to inhibit transcription in E. coli. This inhibition can be relieved by adding lactose or isopropyl-β-D-thiogalactopyranoside (IPTG). lac repressor encoded by lacI
   6866..6896    -  promoter       lac promoter: promoter for the E. coli lac operon
   6911..6932    -  protein_bind   CAP binding site: CAP binding activates transcription in the presence of cAMP. E. coli catabolite activator protein
   6945..7037    -  CDS            lacI (fragment): lac repressor; lacI; The lac repressor binds to the lac operator to inhibit transcription in E. coli. This inhibition can be relieved by adding lactose or isopropyl-β-D-thiogalactopyranoside (IPTG).
   7220..7808    -  rep_origin     ori: high-copy-number ColE1/pMB1/pBR322/pUC origin of replication
   7979..8839    -  CDS            AmpR: β-lactamase; bla; confers resistance to ampicillin, carbenicillin, and related antibiotics
   8840..8944    -  promoter       AmpR promoter: bla
   9003..9055    -  misc_feature   bom (fragment): basis of mobility region from pBR322
>Addgene plasmid #190083 | pcDNA3_SARS-CoV-Spike[Khosta2 RBD] | addgene full sequence | sequence record 371277 | Addgene NGS Result
GACATTGATTATTGACTAGTTATTAATAGTAATCAATTACGGGGTCATTAGTTCATAGCCCATATATGGA
GTTCCGCGTTACATAACTTACGGTAAATGGCCCGCCTGGCTGACCGCCCAACGACCCCCGCCCATTGACG
TCAATAATGACGTATGTTCCCATAGTAACGCCAATAGGGACTTTCCATTGACGTCAATGGGTGGAGTATT
TACGGTAAACTGCCCACTTGGCAGTACATCAAGTGTATCATATGCCAAGTACGCCCCCTATTGACGTCAA
TGACGGTAAATGGCCCGCCTGGCATTATGCCCAGTACATGACCTTATGGGACTTTCCTACTTGGCAGTAC
ATCTACGTATTAGTCATCGCTATTACCATGGTGATGCGGTTTTGGCAGTACATCAATGGGCGTGGATAGC
GGTTTGACTCACGGGGATTTCCAAGTCTCCACCCCATTGACGTCAATGGGAGTTTGTTTTGGCACCAAAA
TCAACGGGACTTTCCAAAATGTCGTAACAACTCCGCCCCATTGACGCAAATGGGCGGTAGGCGTGTACGG
TGGGAGGTCTATATAAGCAGAGCTCTCTGGCTAACTAGAGAACCCACTGCTTACTGGCTTATCGAAATTA
ATACGACTCACTATAGGGAGACCCAAGCTGGCTAGCGTTTAAACGGGCCCTCTAGAAACCATGCCCATGG
GGTCTCTGCAACCGCTGGCCACCTTGTACCTGCTGGGGATGCTGGTCGCTTCCGTGCTAGCCAGCGGCAG
CGACCTGGACCGCTGCACCACGTTCGATGACGTGCAGGCGCCCAACTACACCCAGCACACCTCCAGCATG
CGCGGCGTGTACTATCCCGACGAGATCTTCCGCAGCGACACCCTGTACCTCACCCAGGACCTGTTCCTGC
CCTTCTACTCCAACGTGACCGGCTTCCACACCATCAACCACACCTTCGGCAACCCCGTGATCCCGTTCAA
GGACGGCATCTACTTCGCCGCGACCGAGAAGAGCAACGTGGTCCGCGGCTGGGTGTTCGGGAGCACCATG
AATAACAAGTCCCAGAGCGTGATCATTATCAATAACTCCACCAACGTCGTGATCCGCGCCTGCAACTTCG
AGCTGTGTGACAACCCGTTCTTTGCCGTGAGCAAGCCCATGGGCACCCAGACGCACACCATGATCTTCGA
CAACGCCTTCAACTGCACCTTCGAGTACATCAGCGACGCCTTCTCCCTGGACGTGAGCGAGAAGTCCGGA
AACTTCAAGCACCTGCGCGAGTTCGTGTTCAAGAACAAAGACGGCTTCCTGTACGTGTACAAGGGCTACC
AGCCCATCGACGTCGTGCGCGACCTGCCCAGCGGCTTCAACACCCTGAAGCCCATCTTCAAGCTGCCCCT
CGGCATTAACATCACCAACTTCCGCGCCATCCTGACCGCCTTCAGCCCTGCCCAGGACATCTGGGGCACC
AGCGCCGCGGCCTACTTCGTCGGCTACCTGAAGCCCACGACCTTCATGCTGAAGTACGACGAGAACGGCA
CGATCACCGATGCCGTGGACTGCAGCCAGAACCCGCTCGCCGAGCTGAAGTGCAGCGTGAAGTCCTTCGA
GATCGACAAGGGCATCTACCAGACCAGCAACTTCCGGGTGAGCCCTAGTTTGGACGTAGTTCGATTCCCA
AATATGACCAACATTTGTCCTTTCGATCAAGTCTTCAACAAAACGCAATTCCCCAGCGTATATGCTTGGG
AGCGAGTAAGAATCTCCGACTGCGTTTCTGATTACACTGTCCTTTATAACTCTAGCGCCAGTTTTAGTAC
CTTCAAATGCTATGGGGTTTCACCGACAAAACTTAATGATCTTTGCTTTTCAGGAGTATATGCAGATTAC
TTCGTCGTCAAGGGCGATCACGTACATCAGATAGCCCCAGGTCAAACGGGTGTAATCGCGGATTATAACT
ATAAGCTCCCCTCTGAATTTGTCGGATGTATCCTGGCTTGGAATACACGAACCATAGACTCTAAACGAGG
GTTCTACTACAGACTTTTTCGGCATGGGAATATACGACCGTATGAACGGGATACTTCCAACGTCCCATAC
AATGCTGCTGGCGGGACGTGCAATCAACCTGGGACGCACAACTGTTACGAACCCCTCCAGGACTACGGGT
TCACCTCTACTTCTGGTGTTGGATACCAGCCGTTTCGCGTCGTCGTACTTTCCTTTGAACTCCTCAATGC
TCCTGCGACAGTTTGCGGCCCTAAACAGTCAACGGACCTCGTGAAAAACAAGTGCGTCAATTTCAATTTC
AACGGCCTGACCGGCACCGGCGTGCTGACAGAGAGCAACAAGAAGTTCCTGCCATTCCAGCAGTTCGGCC
GCGACGTCAGCGACTTCACCGACAGCGTGCGCGACCCGAAGACCAGCGAGATCCTGGACATCTCTCCCTG
CTCCTTCGGCGGTGTCAGCGTGATCACGCCCGGCACCAACGCCAGCTCCGAGGTGGCCGTCCTGTACCAG
GACGTGAACTGCACCGACGTCAGCACCGCCATCCACGCGGACCAGCTGACGCCCGCCTGGCGCATCTACA
GCACCGGCAACAACGTGTTCCAGACCCAGGCCGGCTGCCTGATCGGCGCCGAGCACGTCGACACCAGCTA
CGAGTGCGACATCCCGATTGGCGCCGGGATCTGCGCCAGCTACCACACCGTGAGCCTGCTCCGCTCCACC
AGCCAGAAGTCCATCGTGGCCTACACCATGAGCCTGGGCGCCGACAGCAGCATCGCCTACAGCAACAACA
CCATCGCCATCCCGACCAACTTCTCCATCAGCATCACGACCGAGGTGATGCCCGTGAGCATGGCCAAGAC
CAGCGTGGACTGCAACATGTACATCTGCGGCGACAGCACCGAGTGCGCCAACCTGCTCCTGCAGTACGGC
TCCTTCTGCACCCAGCTGAACCGCGCCCTGAGCGGCATCGCCGCCGAGCAGGACCGCAACACCCGCGAGG
TGTTCGCCCAGGTGAAGCAGATGTACAAGACGCCCACCCTGAAGTACTTCGGCGGCTTCAACTTCAGCCA
GATCCTGCCCGACCCGCTGAAGCCCACCAAGCGCAGCTTCATCGAGGACCTGCTCTTCAACAAGGTGACG
CTGGCCGACGCCGGCTTCATGAAGCAGTACGGCGAGTGCCTGGGCGACATCAACGCCCGCGACCTGATCT
GCGCCCAGAAGTTCAACGGCCTGACCGTGCTCCCGCCGCTGCTGACCGACGACATGATCGCCGCGTACAC
CGCCGCGCTGGTGAGCGGCACCGCCACGGCCGGCTGGACCTTCGGCGCCGGCGCGGCCCTGCAGATCCCG
TTCGCCATGCAGATGGCCTACCGCTTCAACGGCATCGGCGTGACCCAGAACGTGCTGTACGAGAACCAGA
AGCAGATCGCCAACCAGTTCAACAAGGCCATCAGCCAGATCCAGGAGAGCCTGACCACGACCAGCACGGC
CCTGGGCAAGCTGCAGGACGTGGTCAACCAGAACGCCCAGGCCCTGAACACCCTGGTGAAGCAGCTGTCC
AGCAACTTCGGCGCCATCAGCTCCGTGCTGAACGATATCCTGAGCCGCCTGGACAAGGTGGAGGCCGAGG
TGCAGATCGATCGCCTGATCACCGGCCGCCTGCAGAGCCTGCAGACCTACGTGACCCAGCAGCTGATCCG
CGCCGCGGAGATCCGCGCCAGCGCGAACCTGGCCGCCACCAAGATGTCCGAGTGCGTGCTGGGCCAGAGC
AAGCGCGTGGACTTCTGCGGCAAGGGCTACCACCTGATGAGCTTCCCGCAGGCCGCGCCGCACGGCGTGG
TCTTCCTGCACGTGACCTACGTGCCCAGCCAGGAGCGCAACTTCACCACGGCGCCCGCCATCTGCCACGA
GGGCAAGGCCTACTTCCCGCGCGAGGGCGTGTTCGTGTTCAACGGCACCAGCTGGTTCATCACCCAGCGC
AACTTCTTCAGCCCGCAAATCATCACCACGGACAACACCTTCGTGAGCGGCAACTGCGACGTCGTGATCG
GCATCATCAACAACACCGTGTACGACCCGCTGCAGCCCGAGCTGGACTCCTTCAAGGAGGAGCTGGACAA
GTACTTCAAGAACCACACCAGCCCGGACGTGGACCTGGGCGACATCAGCGGCATCAACGCCAGCGTCGTG
AACATCCAGAAGGAGATCGACCGCCTGAACGAGGTGGCCAAGAACCTGAACGAGAGCCTGATCGACCTCC
AGGAGCTGGGCAAGTACGAGCAGTACATCAAGTGGCCTTGGTATGTGTGGCTGGGCTTCATCGCCGGGCT
GATCGCCATCGTGATGGTGACCATCCTGCTCTGCTGCATGACCAGCTGCTGCTCCTGCCTGAAGGGCGCC
TGCAGCTGCGGCAGCTGCTGCAAGTTCGACGAGGACGACAGCGACCCCGTGCTGAAGGGCGTGAAGCTGC
ACTACACGGGCGGCACCGAGACCAGCCAGGTGGCGCCCGCCTAGGATCCGAGCTCGGTACCAAGCTTAAG
TTTAAACCGCTGATCAGCCTCGACTGTGCCTTCTAGTTGCCAGCCATCTGTTGTTTGCCCCTCCCCCGTG
CCTTCCTTGACCCTGGAAGGTGCCACTCCCACTGTCCTTTCCTAATAAAATGAGGAAATTGCATCGCATT
GTCTGAGTAGGTGTCATTCTATTCTGGGGGGTGGGGTGGGGCAGGACAGCAAGGGGGAGGATTGGGAAGA
CAATAGCAGGCATGCTGGGGATGCGGTGGGCTCTATGGCTTCTGAGGCGGAAAGAACCAGCTGGGGCTCT
AGGGGGTATCCCC
[124 nt withheld, positions 4844-4967]
C
[91 nt withheld, positions 4969-5059]
A
[49 nt withheld, positions 5061-5109]
CCTTTGACGTTGGAGTCCACGTTCTTT
[37 nt withheld, positions 5137-5173]
ACCCTATCTCGGTCTATTCTTTTGATTTATAAGGGATTTTGCCGATTTCGGCCTATTGGTTAAAAAATGA
GCTGATTTAACAAAAATTTAACGCGAATTAATTCTGTGGAATGTGTGTCAGTTAGGGTGTGGAAAGTCCC
CAGGCTCCCCAGCAGGCAGAAGTATGCAAAGCATGCATCTCAATTAGTCAGCAACCAGGTGTGGAAAGTC
CCCAGGCTCCCCAGCAGGCAGAAGTATGCAAAGCATGCATCTCAATTAGTCAGCAACCATAGTCCCGCCC
CTAACTCCGCCCATCCCGCCCCTAACTCCGCCCAGTTCCGCCCATTCTCCGCCCCATGGCTGACTAATTT
TTTTTATTTATGCAGAGGCCGAGGCCGCCTCTGCCTCTGAGCTATTCCAGAAGTAGTGAGGAGGCTTTTT
TGGAGGCCTAGGCTTTTGCAAAAAGCTCCCGGGAGCTTGTATATCCATTTTCGGATCTGATCAAGAGACA
GGATGAGGATCGTTTCGCATGATTGAACAAGATGGATTGCACGCAGGTTCTCCGGCCGCTTGGGTGGAGA
GGCTATTCGGCTATGACTGGGCAACAGACAATCGGCTGCTCTGATGCCGCCGTGTTCCGGCTGTCAGCGC
AGGGGCGCCCGGTTCTTTTTGTCAAGACCGACCTGTCCGGTGCCCTGAATGAACTGCAGGACGAGGCAGC
GCGGCTATCGTGGCTGGCCACGACGGGCGTTCCTTGCGCAGCTGTGCTCGACGTTGTCACTGAAGCGGGA
AGGGACTGGCTGCTATTGGGCGAAGTGCCGGGGCAGGATCTCCTGTCATCTCACCTTGCTCCTGCCGAGA
AAGTATCCATCATGGCTGATGCAATGCGGCGGCTGCATACGCTTGATCCGGCTACCTGCCCATTCGACCA
CCAAGCGAAACATCGCATCGAGCGAGCACGTACTCGGATGGAAGCCGGTCTTGTCGATCAGGATGATCTG
GACGAAGAGCATCAGGGGCTCGCGCCAGCCGAACTGTTCGCCAGGCTCAAGGCGCGCATGCCCGACGGCG
AGGATCTCGTCGTGACCCATGGCGATGCCTGCTTGCCGAATATCATGGTGGAAAATGGCCGCTTTTCTGG
ATTCATCGACTGTGGCCGGCTGGGTGTGGCGGACCGCTATCAGGACATAGCGTTGGCTACCCGTGATATT
GCTGAAGAGCTTGGCGGCGAATGGGCTGACCGCTTCCTCGTGCTTTACGGTATCGCCGCTCCCGATTCGC
AGCGCATCGCCTTCTATCGCCTTCTTGACGAGTTCTTCTGAGCGGGACTCTGGGGTTCGAAATGACCGAC
CAAGCGACGCCCAACCTGCCATCACGAGATTTCGATTCCACCGCCGCCTTCTATGAAAGGTTGGGCTTCG
GAATCGTTTTCCGGGACGCCGGCTGGATGATCCTCCAGCGCGGGGATCTCATGCTGGAGTTCTTCGCCCA
CCCCAACTTGTTTATTGCAGCTTATAATGGTTACAAATAAAGCAATAGCATCACAAATTTCACAAATAAA
GCATTTTTTTCACTGCATTCTAGTTGTGGTTTGTCCAAACTCATCAATGTATCTTATCATGTCTGTATAC
CGTCGACCTCTAGCTAGAGCTTGGCGTAATCATGGTCATAGCTGTTTCCTGTGTGAAATTGTTATCCGCT
CACAATTCCACACAACATACGAGCCGGAAGCATAAAGTGTAAAGCCTGGGGTGCCTAATGAGTGAGCTAA
CTCACATTAATTGCGTTGCGCTCACTGCCCGCTTTCCAGTCGGGAAACCTGTCGTGCCAGCTGCATTAAT
GAATCGGCCAACGCGCGGGGAGAGGCGGTTTGCGTATTGGGCGCTCTTCCGCTTCCTCGCTCACTGACTC
GCTGCGCTCGGTCGTTCGGCTGCGGCGAGCGGTATCAGCTCACTCAAAGGCGGTAATACGGTTATCCACA
GAATCAGGGGATAACGCAGGAAAGAACATGTGAGCAAAAGGCCAGCAAAAGGCCAGGAACCGTAAAAAGG
CCGCGTTGCTGGCGTTTTTCCATAGGCTCCGCCCCCCTGACGAGCATCACAAAAATCGACGCTCAAGTCA
GAGGTGGCGAAACCCGACAGGACTATAAAGATACCAGGCGTTTCCCCCTGGAAGCTCCCTCGTGCGCTCT
CCTGTTCCGACCCTGCCGCTTACCGGATACCTGTCCGCCTTTCTCCCTTCGGGAAGCGTGGCGCTTTCTC
ATAGCTCACGCTGTAGGTATCTCAGTTCGGTGTAGGTCGTTCGCTCCAAGCTGGGCTGTGTGCACGAACC
CCCCGTTCAGCCCGACCGCTGCGCCTTATCCGGTAACTATCGTCTTGAGTCCAACCCGGTAAGACACGAC
TTATCGCCACTGGCAGCAGCCACTGGTAACAGGATTAGCAGAGCGAGGTATGTAGGCGGTGCTACAGAGT
TCTTGAAGTGGTGGCCTAACTACGGCTACACTAGAAGAACAGTATTTGGTATCTGCGCTCTGCTGAAGCC
AGTTACCTTCGGAAAAAGAGTTGGTAGCTCTTGATCCGGCAAACAAACCACCGCTGGTAGCGGTGGTTTT
TTTGTTTGCAAGCAGCAGATTACGCGCAGAAAAAAAGGATCTCAAGAAGATCCTTTGATCTTTTCTACGG
GGTCTGACGCTCAGTGGAACGAAAACTCACGTTAAGGGATTTTGGTCATGAGATTATCAAAAAGGATCTT
CACCTAGATCCTTTTAAATTAAAAATGAAGTTTTAAATCAATCTAAAGTATATATGAGTAAACTTGGTCT
GACAGTTACCAATGCTTAATCAGTGAGGCACCTATCTCAGCGATCTGTCTATTTCGTTCATCCATAGTTG
CCTGACTCCCCGTCGTGTAGATAACTACGATACGGGAGGGCTTACCATCTGGCCCCAGTGCTGCAATGAT
ACCGCGAGACCCACGCTCACCGGCTCCAGATTTATCAGCAATAAACCAGCCAGCCGGAAGGGCCGAGCGC
AGAAGTGGTCCTGCAACTTTATCCGCCTCCATCCAGTCTATTAATTGTTGCCGGGAAGCTAGAGTAAGTA
GTTCGCCAGTTAATAGTTTGCGCAACGTTGTTGCCATTGCTACAGGCATCGTGGTGTCACGCTCGTCGTT
TGGTATGGCTTCATTCAGCTCCGGTTCCCAACGATCAAGGCGAGTTACATGATCCCCCATGTTGTGCAAA
AAAGCGGTTAGCTCCTTCGGTCCTCCGATCGTTGTCAGAAGTAAGTTGGCCGCAGTGTTATCACTCATGG
TTATGGCAGCACTGCATAATTCTCTTACTGTCATGCCATCCGTAAGATGCTTTTCTGTGACTGGTGAGTA
CTCAACCAAGTCATTCTGAGAATAGTGTATGCGGCGACCGAGTTGCTCTTGCCCGGCGTCAATACGGGAT
AATACCGCGCCACATAGCAGAACTTTAAAAGTGCTCATCATTGGAAAACGTTCTTCGGGGCGAAAACTCT
CAAGGATCTTACCGCTGTTGAGATCCAGTTCGATGTAACCCACTCGTGCACCCAACTGATCTTCAGCATC
TTTTACTTTCACCAGCGTTTCTGGGTGAGCAAAAACAGGAAGGCAAAATGCCGCAAAAAAGGGAATAAGG
GCGACACGGAAATGTTGAATACTCATACTCTTCCTTTTTCAATATTATTGAAGCATTTATCAGGGTTATT
GTCTCATGAGCGGATACATATTTGAATGTATTTAGAAAAATAAACAAATAGGGGTTCCGCGCACATTTCC
CCGAAAAGTGCCACCTGACGTCGACGGATCGGGAGATCTCCCGATCCCCTATGGTGCACTCTCAGTACAA
TCTGCTCTGATGCCGCATAGTTAAGCCAGTATCTGCTCCCTGCTTGTGTGTTGGAGGTCGCTGAGTAGTG
CGCGAGCAAAATTTAAGCTACAACAAGGCAAGGCTTGACCGACAATTGCATGAAGAATCTGCTTAGGGTT
AGGCGTTTTGCGCTGCTTCGCGATGTACGGGCCAGATATACGCGTT
